Addgene plasmid #240029: pACEBac1-eIF3f
Purpose: Human eIF3f for further cloning or expression in insect cells for purification
Depositing lab: Venki Ramakrishnan. Depositing organization: MRC Laboratory of Molecular Biology. Publication: Purification and characterization of recombinant human translation initiation factor eIF3. Diaz-Lopez I, Gordiyenko Y, Zuber PK, Li X, Ramakrishnan V. Protein Sci. 2026 Jan;35(1):e70388. doi: 10.1002/pro.70388. PubMed 41432235.
Backbone
  Vector backbone: pACEBac1
  Backbone manufacturer: Geneva Biotech
  Vector type: Insect Expression
Growth in bacteria
  Bacterial resistance: Gentamicin, 10 μg/mL
  Growth temperature: 37°C
  Growth strain: DH5alpha
  Copy number: High Copy
Gene/Insert
  Gene/Insert name: eIF3f
  Species: H. sapiens (human)
  Mutation: WT
  Entrez Gene: EIF3F (a.k.a. EIF3S5, MRT67, eIF3-p47)
  Promoter: Polyhedrin
  Cloning method: Gene Synthesis
Terms and licenses: Academic/Nonprofit Terms; Industry Terms: Not Available to Industry
How to cite: pACEBac1-eIF3f was a gift from Venki Ramakrishnan (Addgene plasmid # 240029 ; http://n2t.net/addgene:240029 ; RRID:Addgene_240029)
