[The description below was written by a language model from this plasmid's Addgene catalogue record and pLannotate feature annotations shown in this document.]
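Description:
pACEBac1-eIF3f is an insect-cell expression plasmid built on the pACEBac1 acceptor backbone of the MultiBac-type baculovirus system. It is a compact construct of about 3.9 kb that replicates in E. coli at high copy from a ColE1/pUC-type origin. Selection is with gentamicin, through a gentamicin acetyltransferase gene driven by the class 1 integron Pc promoter. The payload is a gene-synthesised, wild-type human EIF3F coding sequence, which encodes the f subunit of translation initiation factor eIF3. It sits downstream of the Autographa californica polyhedrin promoter, a very strong late baculoviral promoter, and is followed by an SV40 polyadenylation signal. The record lists no affinity or epitope tag on the insert. The short "large T antigen" and "SET1" fragment hits flanking the terminator region are most likely annotation matches to backbone sequence rather than functional coding elements.

The plasmid also carries the Tn7L and Tn7R transposon ends. These allow Tn7-mediated transposition of the intervening segment, which by the pACEBac1 design carries the expression cassette together with the gentamicin marker, into a baculoviral bacmid held in a suitable E. coli host. The resulting recombinant bacmid is used to generate virus for infecting insect cells. A single loxP site upstream of the promoter permits Cre-mediated fusion with compatible donor plasmids, so several expression cassettes can be combined into one multigene construct.

In line with the stated purpose, the plasmid serves either as a source of eIF3f for further cloning or for expressing the subunit in insect cells for purification. The associated work concerns the production of recombinant human eIF3.
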