Features (pLannotate 1.2.2; 11 found; start..end, strand, type, name):
      1..34      +  protein_bind   loxP: Cre-mediated recombination occurs in the 8-bp core sequence (GCATACAT). Cre recombinase
    111..202     +  promoter       polyhedrin promoter: polh from Autographa californica; promoter for the baculovirus polyhedrin gene
    256..1326    +  CDS            EIF3F: EIF3F_HUMAN - Also known as EIF3S5 From Homo sapiens (Human).
   1380..1463    +  CDS            large T antigen (fragment): large T antigen from SV40 (simian virus 40)
   1486..1620    +  polyA_signal   SV40 poly(A) signal: SV40 polyadenylation signal
   1649..1698    +  CDS            SET1 (fragment): solubility-enhancement tag derived from T7 phage gene 10B
   1741..1906    -  mobile_element Tn7L: mini-Tn7 element (left end of the Tn7 transposon) Tn7
   2096..2684    +  rep_origin     ori: high-copy-number ColE1/pMB1/pBR322/pUC origin of replication
   2819..3042    -  mobile_element Tn7R: mini-Tn7 element (right end of the Tn7 transposon) Tn7
   3109..3642    -  CDS            GmR: gentamycin acetyltransferase; aacC1; confers resistance to gentamycin
   3831..3859    -  promoter       Pc promoter: intI1 (promoter lies within the coding sequence); class 1 integron promoter
>Addgene plasmid #240029 | pACEBac1-eIF3f | addgene full sequence | sequence record 478403 | Addgene NGS Result
ATAACTTCGTATAGCATACATTATACGAAGTTATCTGTAACTATAACGGTCCTAAGGTAGCGAGTTTAAA
CACTAGTATCGATTCGCGACCTACTCCGGAATATTAATAGATCATGGAGATAATTAAAATGATAACCATC
TCGCAAATAAATAAGTATTTTACTGTTTTCGTAACAGTTTTGTAATAAAAAAACCTATAAATATTCCGGA
TTATTCATACCGTCCCACCATCGGGCGCGGATCCCTCGAGTCAACATGGCAACACCAGCCGTTCCTGTGT
CTGCTCCACCAGCTACTCCAACTCCCGTTCCTGCAGCAGCTCCAGCCAGCGTTCCAGCTCCTACTCCTGC
TCCTGCTGCAGCTCCCGTCCCTGCTGCTGCACCTGCAAGCTCTTCCGACCCTGCTGCTGCTGCTGCTGCA
ACTGCTGCACCAGGTCAGACACCAGCTTCCGCTCAGGCTCCTGCACAGACACCAGCTCCAGCACTGCCTG
GACCAGCTCTGCCAGGACCTTTCCCAGGAGGAAGGGTGGTTCGCCTGCATCCTGTTATCCTGGCTTCCAT
TGTCGATAGCTACGAGAGAAGAAACGAAGGTGCTGCTAGGGTGATTGGTACTCTCCTCGGTACAGTTGAC
AAGCATTCTGTCGAGGTGACTAACTGTTTCTCTGTGCCACACAATGAAAGCGAAGACGAGGTTGCCGTGG
ACATGGAGTTCGCAAAGAACATGTACGAACTGCATAAGAAAGTTAGCCCTAATGAACTGATCCTCGGTTG
GTACGCCACTGGACACGACATCACTGAGCACTCCGTGCTCATTCATGAATACTACTCCAGAGAGGCTCCA
AATCCTATCCACCTGACAGTGGACACCTCCCTGCAGAACGGTCGCATGAGCATCAAGGCCTACGTGTCTA
CACTGATGGGAGTTCCAGGCAGGACAATGGGTGTGATGTTCACTCCACTGACAGTGAAGTACGCTTACTA
TGACACCGAAAGGATTGGCGTGGACCTGATCATGAAGACTTGCTTCAGCCCAAACAGAGTCATCGGACTC
TCCTCTGATCTGCAGCAAGTTGGTGGAGCCTCTGCCAGAATCCAGGACGCACTCTCTACCGTCCTGCAGT
ATGCCGAGGATGTGCTGTCCGGTAAGGTGTCCGCAGATAACACTGTGGGACGCTTCCTCATGTCCCTGGT
TAACCAAGTCCCAAAGATCGTTCCAGACGACTTCGAAACCATGCTGAACTCCAACATCAACGACCTGCTC
ATGGTTACTTACCTCGCCAATCTCACTCAATCCCAGATCGCACTGAACGAGAAGCTGGTCAATCTCTAAG
GTACCTCTAGAGCCTGCAGTCTCGACAAGCTTGTCGAGAAGTACTAGAGGATCATAATCAGCCATACCAC
ATTTGTAGAGGTTTTACTTGCTTTAAAAAACCTCCCACACCTCCCCCTGAACCTGAAACATAAAATGAAT
GCAATTGTTGTTGTTAACTTGTTTATTGCAGCTTATAATGGTTACAAATAAAGCAATAGCATCACAAATT
TCACAAATAAAGCATTTTTTTCACTGCATTCTAGTTGTGGTTTGTCCAAACTCATCAATGTATCTTATCA
TGTCTGGATCTGATCACTGCTTGAGCCTAGAAGATCCGGCTGCTAACAAAGCCCGAAAGGAAGCTGAGTT
GGCTGCTGCCACCGCTGAGCAATAACTATCATAACCCCTAGGGTATACCCATCTAATTGGAACCAGATAA
GTGAAATCTAGTTCCAAACTATTTTGTCATTTTTAATTTTCGTATTAGCTTACGACGCTACACCCAGTTC
CCATCTATTTTGTCACTCTTCCCTAAATAATCCTTAAAAACTCCATTTCCACCCCTCCCAGTTCCCAACT
ATTTTGTCCGCCCACAACCGGTTGACTTGGGTCAACTGTCAGACCAAGTTTACTCATATATACTTTAGAT
TGATTTAAAACTTCATTTTTAATTTAAAAGGATCTAGGTGAAGATCCTTTTTGATAATCTCATGACCAAA
ATCCCTTAACGTGAGTTTTCGTTCCACTGAGCGTCAGACCCCGTAGAAAAGATCAAAGGATCTTCTTGAG
ATCCTTTTTTTCTGCGCGTAATCTGCTGCTTGCAAACAAAAAAACCACCGCTACCAGCGGTGGTTTGTTT
GCCGGATCAAGAGCTACCAACTCTTTTTCCGAAGGTAACTGGCTTCAGCAGAGCGCAGATACCAAATACT
GTTCTTCTAGTGTAGCCGTAGTTAGGCCACCACTTCAAGAACTCTGTAGCACCGCCTACATACCTCGCTC
TGCTAATCCTGTTACCAGTGGCTGCTGCCAGTGGCGATAAGTCGTGTCTTACCGGGTTGGACTCAAGACG
ATAGTTACCGGATAAGGCGCAGCGGTCGGGCTGAACGGGGGGTTCGTGCACACAGCCCAGCTTGGAGCGA
ACGACCTACACCGAACTGAGATACCTACAGCGTGAGCTATGAGAAAGCGCCACGCTTCCCGAAGGGAGAA
AGGCGGACAGGTATCCGGTAAGCGGCAGGGTCGGAACAGGAGAGCGCACGAGGGAGCTTCCAGGGGGAAA
CGCCTGGTATCTTTATAGTCCTGTCGGGTTTCGCCACCTCTGACTTGAGCGTCGATTTTTGTGATGCTCG
TCAGGGGGGCGGAGCCTATGGAAAAACGCCAGCAACGCGGCCTTTTTACGGTTCCTGGCCTTTTGCTGGC
CTTTTGCTCACATGTTCTTTCCTGCGTTATCCCCTGATTGACTTGGGTCGCTCTTCCTGTGGATGCGCAG
ATGCCCTGCGTAAGCGGGTGTGGGCGGACAATAAAGTCTTAAACTGAACAAAATAGATCTAAACTATGAC
AATAAAGTCTTAAACTAGACAGAATAGTTGTAAACTGAAATCAGTCCAGTTATGCTGTGAAAAAGCATAC
TGGACTTTTGTTATGGCTAAAGCAAACTCTTCATTTTCTGAAGTGCAAATTGCCCGTCGTATTAAAGAGG
GGCGTGGCCAAGGGCATGTAAAGACTATATTCGCGGCGTTGTGACAATTTACCGAACAACTCCGCGGCCG
GGAAGCCGATCTCGGCTTGAACGAATTGTTAGGTGGCGGTACTTGGGTCGATATCAAAGTGCATCACTTC
TTCCCGTATGCCCAACTTTGTATAGAGAGCCACTGCGGGATCGTCACCGTAATCTGCTTGCACGTAGATC
ACATAAGCACCAAGCGCGTTGGCCTCATGCTTGAGGAGATTGATGAGCGCGGTGGCAATGCCCTGCCTCC
GGTGCTCGCCGGAGACTGCGAGATCATAGATATAGATCTCACTACGCGGCTGCTCAAACTTGGGCAGAAC
GTAAGCCGCGAGAGCGCCAACAACCGCTTCTTGGTCGAAGGCAGCAAGCGCGATGAATGTCTTACTACGG
AGCAAGTTCCCGAGGTAATCGGAGTCCGGCTGATGTTGGGAGTAGGTGGCTACGTCTCCGAACTCACGAC
CGAAAAGATCAAGAGCAGCCCGCATGGATTTGACTTGGTCAGGGCCGAGCCTACATGTGCGAATGATGCC
CATACTTGAGCCACCTAACTTTGTTTTAGGGCGACTGCCCTGCTGCGTAACATCGTTGCTGCTGCGTAAC
ATCGTTGCTGCTCCATAACATCAAACATCGACCCACGGCGTAACGCGCTTGCTGCTTGGATGCCCGAGGC
ATAGACTGTACAAAAAAACAGTCATAACAAGCCATGAAAACCGCCACTGCGCCGTTACCACCGCTGCGTT
CGGTCAAGGTTCTGGACCAGTTGCGTGAGCGCATACGCTACTTGCATTACAGTTTACGAACCGAACAGGC
TTATGTCAACTGGGTTCGTGCCTTCATCCGTTTCCACGGTGTGCGTCACCCGGCAACCTTGGGCAGCAGC
GAAGTCGCC
